Addgene plasmid #132605: prNFL-EGFP
Purpose: Expresses EGFP-tagged rat NFL
Depositing lab: Anthony Brown. Publication: Charcot-Marie-Tooth disease Type 2E/1F mutant neurofilament proteins assemble into neurofilaments. Stone EJ, Uchida A, Brown A. Cytoskeleton (Hoboken). 2019 Jul;76(7-8):423-439. doi: 10.1002/cm.21566. Epub 2019 Nov 6. PubMed 31574566.
Backbone
  Vector backbone: pEGFP-N3
  Backbone manufacturer: Clontech
  Backbone size w/o insert (bp): 4698
  Modifications to backbone: PCR was used to amplify the NFL cDNA without the C-terminal myc tag using the pNFL-myc plasmid as the template. The amplified sequence was then subcloned into the multiple cloning site of the pEGFP-C1 vector, generating the following linker sequence: 5'-GGATCCATCGCCACC-3'. There is a silent mutation at nucleotide 1590G>A.
  Vector type: Mammalian Expression
  Selectable markers: Neomycin (select with G418)
Growth in bacteria
  Bacterial resistance: Kanamycin, 50 μg/mL
  Growth temperature: 37°C
  Growth strain: DH5alpha
  Copy number: High Copy
Gene/Insert
  Gene/Insert name: Nefl (alt name: neurofilament protein L)
  Species: R. norvegicus (rat)
  Insert size (bp): 1656
  Entrez Gene: Nefl (a.k.a. NF-L, NF68, Nfl)
  Promoter: CMV
  Tag / fusion protein: EGFP (C terminal on insert)
  Cloning method: Restriction Enzyme; 5′ cloning site EcoRI (not destroyed); 3′ cloning site BamHI (not destroyed)
  Sequencing primers: 5′ CMV Forward; 3′ SV40pA-R
Resource information
  A portion of this plasmid was derived from a plasmid made by: The prNFL-EGFP fluorescent fusion construct was created from a rat pNFL-myc construct provided by Chris Miller (Yates et al., Eur. J. Cell Biol. 88:193-202, 2009).
Terms and licenses: Academic/Nonprofit Terms; Industry Terms: Not Available to Industry
How to cite: prNFL-EGFP was a gift from Anthony Brown (Addgene plasmid # 132605 ; http://n2t.net/addgene:132605 ; RRID:Addgene_132605)
