[The description below was written by a language model from this plasmid's Addgene catalogue record and pLannotate feature annotations shown in this document.]
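Description:
prNFL-EGFP is a mammalian expression plasmid that produces rat neurofilament light chain (Nefl, also called NF-L or NF68) fused at its C-terminus to EGFP. The catalogue lists the Clontech pEGFP-N3 vector as the backbone, although the cloning note mentions pEGFP-C1. The feature order in the sequenced record (Nefl upstream of EGFP) fits an N-series vector and the stated C-terminal tag. The Nefl cDNA was PCR-amplified from an earlier myc-tagged rat NFL plasmid with the myc tag left out. It was inserted between the EcoRI and BamHI sites of the multiple cloning site, leaving a short linker before EGFP, and the record notes one silent nucleotide change in the coding sequence. Transcription of the fusion is driven by the human cytomegalovirus immediate early enhancer and promoter and terminated by the SV40 polyadenylation signal.

The plasmid replicates at high copy in E. coli through a ColE1/pUC-type origin and also carries an f1 phage origin. A single Tn5 aminoglycoside phosphotransferase (NeoR/KanR) gene serves both hosts. A bacterial promoter drives it for kanamycin selection in E. coli, while the SV40 early promoter and HSV TK polyadenylation signal allow G418 selection in mammalian cells. The short large T antigen, ble and bGH poly(A) fragments in the annotation appear to be residual backbone sequence, not functional elements.

The construct allows fluorescent visualisation of neurofilament protein L in transfected cells. It comes from a study of whether Charcot-Marie-Tooth disease type 2E/1F mutant neurofilament proteins can assemble into neurofilaments. The record describes no disease mutation in this plasmid, which suggests, though it does not state, that this is the wild-type version.
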