Features (pLannotate 1.2.2; 15 found; start..end, strand, type, name):
     67..370     +  enhancer       CMV enhancer: human cytomegalovirus immediate early enhancer
    371..574     +  promoter       CMV promoter: human cytomegalovirus (CMV) immediate early promoter
    597..640     +  misc_feature   MCS (fragment): multiple cloning site
    665..2179    +  CDS            Nefl (fragment): NFL_RAT - Also known as Nf68, Nfl. Experimental evidence at protein level: Swiss-Prot protein existence level 1. Neurofilaments usually contain three intermediate filament proteins: NEFL, NEFM, and NEFH which are involved in the maintenance of neuronal caliber. May additionally cooperate with the neuronal intermediate filament proteins PRPH and INA to form neuronal filamentous networks (By similarity). From Rattus norvegicus (Rat).
   2306..3025    +  CDS            EGFP: the original enhanced GFP (Yang et al., 1996) mammalian codon-optimized
   3042..3125    +  CDS            large T antigen (fragment): large T antigen from SV40 (simian virus 40)
   3148..3269    +  polyA_signal   SV40 poly(A) signal: SV40 polyadenylation signal
   3303..3731    -  rep_origin     f1 ori (sequence partly withheld): f1 bacteriophage origin of replication; arrow indicates direction of (+) strand synthesis
   3758..3862    +  promoter       AmpR promoter: bla
   3864..4221    +  promoter       SV40 promoter: SV40 enhancer and early promoter
   4256..5050    +  CDS            NeoR/KanR: aminoglycoside phosphotransferase from Tn5; aph(3')-II (or nptII); confers resistance to neomycin, kanamycin, and G418 (Geneticin®)
   5071..5223    +  CDS            ble (fragment): BLE_KLEPN - Experimental evidence at protein level: Swiss-Prot protein existence level 1. Binding protein with a strong affinity to the bleomycin family of antibiotics. Binds to CL990; an antimitotic-antibiotic compound. From Klebsiella pneumoniae.
   5282..5329    +  polyA_signal   HSV TK poly(A) signal: herpes simplex virus thymidine kinase polyadenylation signal (Cole and Stacy, 1985)
   5420..5436    -  polyA_signal   bGH poly(A) signal (fragment): bovine growth hormone polyadenylation signal
   5658..6246    +  rep_origin     ori: high-copy-number ColE1/pMB1/pBR322/pUC origin of replication
>Addgene plasmid #132605 | prNFL-EGFP | addgene full sequence | sequence record 260969 | Addgene NGS Result
ATGCATTAGTTATTAATAGTAATCAATTACGGGGTCATTAGTTCATAGCCCATATATGGAGTTCCGCGTT
ACATAACTTACGGTAAATGGCCCGCCTGGCTGACCGCCCAACGACCCCCGCCCATTGACGTCAATAATGA
CGTATGTTCCCATAGTAACGCCAATAGGGACTTTCCATTGACGTCAATGGGTGGAGTATTTACGGTAAAC
TGCCCACTTGGCAGTACATCAAGTGTATCATATGCCAAGTACGCCCCCTATTGACGTCAATGACGGTAAA
TGGCCCGCCTGGCATTATGCCCAGTACATGACCTTATGGGACTTTCCTACTTGGCAGTACATCTACGTAT
TAGTCATCGCTATTACCATGGTGATGCGGTTTTGGCAGTACATCAATGGGCGTGGATAGCGGTTTGACTC
ACGGGGATTTCCAAGTCTCCACCCCATTGACGTCAATGGGAGTTTGTTTTGGCACCAAAATCAACGGGAC
TTTCCAAAATGTCGTAACAACTCCGCCCCATTGACGCAAATGGGCGGTAGGCGTGTACGGTGGGAGGTCT
ATATAAGCAGAGCTGGTTTAGTGAACCGTCAGATCCGCTAGCGCTACCGGACTCAGATCTCGAGCTCAAG
CTTCGAATTCCTGAGGGGCGCACCGACCGCCACCATGAGTTCGTTCAGCTACGAGCCGTACTTTTCGACC
TCCTACAAGCGGCGCTACGTGGAGACGCCCCGGGTGCACATCTCCAGCGTGCGCAGCGGCTACAGCACGG
CGCGCTCTGCGTACTCCAGCTACTCCGCGCCCGTCTCCTCCTCTCTGTCGGTGCGCCGCAGCTACTCATC
CAGCTCCGGCTCTTTGATGCCCAGCCTGGAGAACCTCGATCTGAGCCAGGTAGCCGCCATCAGCAACGAC
CTCAAGTCTATCCGCACACAGGAGAAGGCACAGCTGCAGGACCTCAACGATCGCTTCGCCAGCTTCATCG
AGCGCGTGCACGAGCTGGAGCAGCAGAACAAGGTCCTGGAAGCCGAGCTGTTGGTGCTGCGCCAGAAGCA
CTCAGAGCCTTCCCGCTTCCGCGCCCTGTATGAGCAGGAGATCCGTGATCTGCGACTGGCGGCCGAAGAC
GCCACTAACGAGAAGCAGGCGCTGCAGGGCGAGCGCGAGGGGCTGGAGGAGACTCTGCGCAACCTGCAGG
CTCGCTACGAGGAGGAGGTGCTGAGCCGCGAGGACGCCGAGGGCCGGCTGATGGAAGCCCGCAAAGGCGC
GGATGAGGCTGCGCTCGCCCGCGCCGAGCTGGAGAAGCGCATCGACAGCCTGATGGACGAGATAGCCTTC
CTGAAAAAGGTGCACGAGGAAGAGATCGCCGAGCTGCAGGCTCAGATCCAGTATGCTCAGATCTCCGTGG
AGATGGACGTGTCCTCCAAGCCCGACCTCTCCGCCGCTCTCAAGGACATCCGCGCTCAGTACGAGAAGCT
GGCCGCCAAGAATATGCAGAATGCCGAAGAGTGGTTCAAGAGCCGCTTCACGGTGCTAACCGAGAGCGCC
GCCAAGAACACCGACGCAGTGCGCGCTGCCAAGGACGAGGTGTCGGAAAGCCGCCGCCTACTTAAGGCTA
AGACCCTGGAGATCGAAGCCTGCCGGGGTATGAACGAAGCTCTAGAGAAGCAGCTGCAGGAGCTGGAGGA
CAAGCAGAATGCAGACATCAGCGCCATGCAGGACACAATCAACAAACTGGAGAATGAGCTGCGAAGCACG
AAGAGCGAGATGGCCAGGTACCTGAAGGAGTACCAGGACCTCCTCAATGTCAAGATGGCATTGGACATTG
AGATTGCAGCTTACAGGAAACTCTTGGAAGGCGAAGAAACCAGGCTCAGTTTCACCAGCGTGGGTAGCAT
AACCAGCGGCTACTCTCAGAGCTCGCAGGTCTTTGGCCGTTCTGCTTACAGTGGCTTGCAGAGCAGCTCC
TACTTGATGTCTGCTCGAGCATTCCCAGCCTACTATACCAGCCACGTCCAGGAAGAGCAGTCAGAGGTGG
AGGAGACCATTGAGGCTACGAAAGCTGAGGAGGCCAAGGATGAGCCCCCCTCTGAAGGAGAAGCAGAAGA
GGAGGAGAAGGAGAAAGAGGAGGGGGAGGAAGAGGAAGGTGCTGAGGAGGAAGAAGCTGCCAAGGATGAG
TCTGAAGATGCCAAAGAAGAAGAAGGTGGTGAGGGTGAAGAGGAAGACACCAAAGAGTCAGAAGAGGAAG
AGAAGAAAGAGGAAAGTGCTGGGGAGGAGCAAGCTGCTAAGAAGAAAGATGGATCCATCGCCACCATGGT
GAGCAAGGGCGAGGAGCTGTTCACCGGGGTGGTGCCCATCCTGGTCGAGCTGGACGGCGACGTAAACGGC
CACAAGTTCAGCGTGTCCGGCGAGGGCGAGGGCGATGCCACCTACGGCAAGCTGACCCTGAAGTTCATCT
GCACCACCGGCAAGCTGCCCGTGCCCTGGCCCACCCTCGTGACCACCCTGACCTACGGCGTGCAGTGCTT
CAGCCGCTACCCCGACCACATGAAGCAGCACGACTTCTTCAAGTCCGCCATGCCCGAAGGCTACGTCCAG
GAGCGCACCATCTTCTTCAAGGACGACGGCAACTACAAGACCCGCGCCGAGGTGAAGTTCGAGGGCGACA
CCCTGGTGAACCGCATCGAGCTGAAGGGCATCGACTTCAAGGAGGACGGCAACATCCTGGGGCACAAGCT
GGAGTACAACTACAACAGCCACAACGTCTATATCATGGCCGACAAGCAGAAGAACGGCATCAAGGTGAAC
TTCAAGATCCGCCACAACATCGAGGACGGCAGCGTGCAGCTCGCCGACCACTACCAGCAGAACACCCCCA
TCGGCGACGGCCCCGTGCTGCTGCCCGACAACCACTACCTGAGCACCCAGTCCGCCCTGAGCAAAGACCC
CAACGAGAAGCGCGATCACATGGTCCTGCTGGAGTTCGTGACCGCCGCCGGGATCACTCTCGGCATGGAC
GAGCTGTACAAGTAAAGCGGCCGCGACTCTAGATCATAATCAGCCATACCACATTTGTAGAGGTTTTACT
TGCTTTAAAAAACCTCCCACACCTCCCCCTGAACCTGAAACATAAAATGAATGCAATTGTTGTTGTTAAC
TTGTTTATTGCAGCTTATAATGGTTACAAATAAAGCAATAGCATCACAAATTTCACAAATAAAGCATTTT
TTTCACTGCATTCTAGTTGTGGTTTGTCCAAACTCATCAATGTATCTTAAGGCGTAAATTGTAAGCGTTA
ATATTTTGTTAAAATTCGCGTTAAATTTTTGTTAAATCAGCTCATTTTTTAACCAATAGGCCGAAATCGG
CAAAATCCCTTATAAATCAAAAGAATAGACCGAGATAGGGT
[37 nt withheld, positions 3402-3438]
AAAGAACGTGGACTCCAACGTCAAAGG
[49 nt withheld, positions 3466-3514]
T
[91 nt withheld, positions 3516-3606]
G
[124 nt withheld, positions 3608-3731]
CAGGTGGCACTTTTCGGGGAAATGTGCGCGGAACCCCTATTTGTTTATTTTTCTAAATACATTCAAATAT
GTATCCGCTCATGAGACAATAACCCTGATAAATGCTTCAATAATATTGAAAAAGGAAGAGTCCTGAGGCG
GAAAGAACCAGCTGTGGAATGTGTGTCAGTTAGGGTGTGGAAAGTCCCCAGGCTCCCCAGCAGGCAGAAG
TATGCAAAGCATGCATCTCAATTAGTCAGCAACCAGGTGTGGAAAGTCCCCAGGCTCCCCAGCAGGCAGA
AGTATGCAAAGCATGCATCTCAATTAGTCAGCAACCATAGTCCCGCCCCTAACTCCGCCCATCCCGCCCC
TAACTCCGCCCAGTTCCGCCCATTCTCCGCCCCATGGCTGACTAATTTTTTTTATTTATGCAGAGGCCGA
GGCCGCCTCGGCCTCTGAGCTATTCCAGAAGTAGTGAGGAGGCTTTTTTGGAGGCCTAGGCTTTTGCAAA
GATCGATCAAGAGACAGGATGAGGATCGTTTCGCATGATTGAACAAGATGGATTGCACGCAGGTTCTCCG
GCCGCTTGGGTGGAGAGGCTATTCGGCTATGACTGGGCACAACAGACAATCGGCTGCTCTGATGCCGCCG
TGTTCCGGCTGTCAGCGCAGGGGCGCCCGGTTCTTTTTGTCAAGACCGACCTGTCCGGTGCCCTGAATGA
ACTGCAAGACGAGGCAGCGCGGCTATCGTGGCTGGCCACGACGGGCGTTCCTTGCGCAGCTGTGCTCGAC
GTTGTCACTGAAGCGGGAAGGGACTGGCTGCTATTGGGCGAAGTGCCGGGGCAGGATCTCCTGTCATCTC
ACCTTGCTCCTGCCGAGAAAGTATCCATCATGGCTGATGCAATGCGGCGGCTGCATACGCTTGATCCGGC
TACCTGCCCATTCGACCACCAAGCGAAACATCGCATCGAGCGAGCACGTACTCGGATGGAAGCCGGTCTT
GTCGATCAGGATGATCTGGACGAAGAGCATCAGGGGCTCGCGCCAGCCGAACTGTTCGCCAGGCTCAAGG
CGAGCATGCCCGACGGCGAGGATCTCGTCGTGACCCATGGCGATGCCTGCTTGCCGAATATCATGGTGGA
AAATGGCCGCTTTTCTGGATTCATCGACTGTGGCCGGCTGGGTGTGGCGGACCGCTATCAGGACATAGCG
TTGGCTACCCGTGATATTGCTGAAGAGCTTGGCGGCGAATGGGCTGACCGCTTCCTCGTGCTTTACGGTA
TCGCCGCTCCCGATTCGCAGCGCATCGCCTTCTATCGCCTTCTTGACGAGTTCTTCTGAGCGGGACTCTG
GGGTTCGAAATGACCGACCAAGCGACGCCCAACCTGCCATCACGAGATTTCGATTCCACCGCCGCCTTCT
ATGAAAGGTTGGGCTTCGGAATCGTTTTCCGGGACGCCGGCTGGATGATCCTCCAGCGCGGGGATCTCAT
GCTGGAGTTCTTCGCCCACCCTAGGGGGAGGCTAACTGAAACACGGAAGGAGACAATACCGGAAGGAACC
CGCGCTATGACGGCAATAAAAAGACAGAATAAAACGCACGGTGTTGGGTCGTTTGTTCATAAACGCGGGG
TTCGGTCCCAGGGCTGGCACTCTGTCGATACCCCACCGAGACCCCATTGGGGCCAATACGCCCGCGTTTC
TTCCTTTTCCCCACCCCACCCCCCAAGTTCGGGTGAAGGCCCAGGGCTCGCAGCCAACGTCGGGGCGGCA
GGCCCTGCCATAGCCTCAGGTTACTCATATATACTTTAGATTGATTTAAAACTTCATTTTTAATTTAAAA
GGATCTAGGTGAAGATCCTTTTTGATAATCTCATGACCAAAATCCCTTAACGTGAGTTTTCGTTCCACTG
AGCGTCAGACCCCGTAGAAAAGATCAAAGGATCTTCTTGAGATCCTTTTTTTCTGCGCGTAATCTGCTGC
TTGCAAACAAAAAAACCACCGCTACCAGCGGTGGTTTGTTTGCCGGATCAAGAGCTACCAACTCTTTTTC
CGAAGGTAACTGGCTTCAGCAGAGCGCAGATACCAAATACTGTTCTTCTAGTGTAGCCGTAGTTAGGCCA
CCACTTCAAGAACTCTGTAGCACCGCCTACATACCTCGCTCTGCTAATCCTGTTACCAGTGGCTGCTGCC
AGTGGCGATAAGTCGTGTCTTACCGGGTTGGACTCAAGACGATAGTTACCGGATAAGGCGCAGCGGTCGG
GCTGAACGGGGGGTTCGTGCACACAGCCCAGCTTGGAGCGAACGACCTACACCGAACTGAGATACCTACA
GCGTGAGCTATGAGAAAGCGCCACGCTTCCCGAAGGGAGAAAGGCGGACAGGTATCCGGTAAGCGGCAGG
GTCGGAACAGGAGAGCGCACGAGGGAGCTTCCAGGGGGAAACGCCTGGTATCTTTATAGTCCTGTCGGGT
TTCGCCACCTCTGACTTGAGCGTCGATTTTTGTGATGCTCGTCAGGGGGGCGGAGCCTATGGAAAAACGC
CAGCAACGCGGCCTTTTTACGGTTCCTGGCCTTTTGCTGGCCTTTTGCTCACATGTTCTTTCCTGCGTTA
TCCCCTGATTCTGTGGATAACCGTATTACCGCC
